>Addgene plasmid #225691 | pLenti-rTetR(SE)-HP1a-2A-mTurquoise | addgene full sequence | sequence record 449903 | Addgene NGS Result
TTGAGATCCTTTTTTTCTGCGCGTAATCTGCTGCTTGCAAACAAAAAAACCACCGCTACCAGCGGTGGTT
TGTTTGCCGGATCAAGAGCTACCAACTCTTTTTCCGAAGGTAACTGGCTTCAGCAGAGCGCAGATACCAA
ATACTGTTCTTCTAGTGTAGCCGTAGTTAGGCCACCACTTCAAGAACTCTGTAGCACCGCCTACATACCT
CGCTCTGCTAATCCTGTTACCAGTGGCTGCTGCCAGTGGCGATAAGTCGTGTCTTACCGGGTTGGACTCA
AGACGATAGTTACCGGATAAGGCGCAGCGGTCGGGCTGAACGGGGGGTTCGTGCACACAGCCCAGCTTGG
AGCGAACGACCTACACCGAACTGAGATACCTACAGCGTGAGCTATGAGAAAGCGCCACGCTTCCCGAAGG
GAGAAAGGCGGACAGGTATCCGGTAAGCGGCAGGGTCGGAACAGGAGAGCGCACGAGGGAGCTTCCAGGG
GGAAACGCCTGGTATCTTTATAGTCCTGTCGGGTTTCGCCACCTCTGACTTGAGCGTCGATTTTTGTGAT
GCTCGTCAGGGGGGCGGAGCCTATGGAAAAACGCCAGCAACGCGGCCTTTTTACGGTTCCTGGCCTTTTG
CTGGCCTTTTGCTCACATGCTGCTAGAGATTTTCCACACTGACTAAAAGGGTCTGAGGGATCTCTAGTTA
CCAGAGTCACACAACAGACGGGCACACACTACTTGAAGCACTCAAGGCAAGCTTTATTGAGGCTTAAGCA
GTGGGTTCCCTAGTTAGCCAGAGAGCTCCCAGGCTCAGATCTGGTCTAACCAGAGAGACCCAGTACAGTC
CGGATGCAGCTCTCGGGCCATGTGATGAAATGCTAGGCGGCTGTCAAACCTCCACTCTAATACTTCTCTC
TCCGGGTCATCCATCCCATGCAGGCTCACAGGGTGTAACAAGCGGGTGTTCTCTCCTTCATTGGCTTCTT
CTACCTTCTCTTGCTCAACTGGTACTAGCTTGTAGCACCATCCAAAGGTCAGTGGATATCTGATCCCTGG
CCCTGGTGTGTAGTTCTGCCAATCAGGGAAGTAGCCTTGTGTGTGGTAGATCCACAGATCAAGGATATCT
TGTCTTCGTTGGGAGTGAATTAGCCCTTCCAGTCCCCCCTTTTCTTTTAAAAAGTGGCTAAGATCTACAG
CTGCCTTGTAAGTCATTGGTCTTAAAGGTACCTGAGGTGTGACTGGAAAACCCACCTCCTCCTCCTCTTG
TGCTTCTAGCCAGGCACAATCAGCATTGGTAGCTGCTGTATTGCTACTTGTGATTGCTCCATGTTTTTCT
AGGTCTCGATCGAGGTCGACGGTATCGATGCGGGGAGGCGGCCCAAAGGGAGATCCGACTCGTCTGAGGG
CGAAGGCGAAGACGCGGAAGAGGCCGCAGAGCCGGCAGCAGGCCGCGGGAAGGAAGGTCCGCTGGATTGA
GGGCCGAAGGGACGTAGCAGAAGGACGTCCCGCGCAGAATCCAGGTGGCAACACAGGCGAGCAGCCAAGG
AAAGGACGATGATTTCCCCGACAACACCACGGAATTGTCAGTGCCCAACAGCCGAGCCCCTGTCCAGCAG
CGGGCAAGGCAGGCGGCGATGAGTTCCGCCGTGGCAATAGGGAGGGGGAAAGCGAAAGTCCCGGAAAGGA
GCTGACAGGTGGTGGCAATGCCCCAACCAGTGGGGGTTGCGTCAGCAAACACAGTGCACACCACGCCACG
TTGCCTGACAACGGGCCACAACTCCTCATAAAGAGACAGCAACCAGGATTTATACAAGGAGGAGAAAATG
AAAGCCATACGGGAAGCAATAGCATGATACAAAGGCATTAAAGCAGCGTATCCACATAGCGTAAAAGGAG
CAACATAGTTAAGAATACCAGTCAATCTTTCACAAATTTTGTAATCCAGAGGTTGATTATCGATAAGCTT
GATATCGAATTGTACCTAGTGGAACCGGAACCCTTAAACATGTATAACTTCGTATAATGTATGCTATACG
AAGTTATTAGGTCCCTCGACGAATTCTTATACCTTTCTCTTCTTTTTTGGGCTACCGCTGCCGCTACCCT
TGTACAGCTCGTCCATGCCGAGAGTGATCCCGGCGGCGGTCACGAACTCCAGCAGGACCATGTGATCGCG
CTTCTCGTTGGGGTCTTTGCTCAGCTTGGACTGGGTGCTCAGGTAGTGGTTGTCGGGCAGCAGCACGGGG
CCGTCGCCGATGGGGGTGTTCTGCTGGTAGTGGTCGGCGAGCTGCACGCCGCCGTCCTCGATGTTGTGGC
GGATCTTGAAGTTGGCCTTGATGCCGTTCTTCTGCTTGTCGGCGGTGATATAGACGTTGTCGCTGATGTA
GTTGTACTCCAGCTTGTGCCCCAGGATGTTGCCGTCCTCCTTGAAGTCGATGCCCTTCAGCTCGATGCGG
TTCACCAGGGTGTCGCCCTCGAACTTCACCTCGGCGCGGGTCTTGTAGTTGCCGTCGTCCTTGAAGAAGA
TGGTGCGCTCCTGGACGTAGCCTTCGGGCATGGCGGACTTGAAGAAGTCGTGCTGCTTCATGTGGTCGGG
GTAGCGGGCGAAGCACTGCACGCCCCAGGACAGGGTGGTCACGAGGGTGGGCCAGGGCACGGGCAGCTTG
CCGGTGGTGCAGATGAACTTCAGGGTCAGCTTGCCGTAGGTGGCATCGCCCTCGCCCTCGCCGGACACGC
TGAACTTGTGGCCGTTTACGTCGCCGTCCAGCTCGACCAGGATGGGCACCACCCCGGTGAACAGCTCCTC
GCCCTTGCTCACCATTGGGCCAGGATTCTCCTCGACATCTCCGCAAGTTAGGAGGCTTCCCCTTCCCTCT
CCGCTCTTTGCTGTTTCTTTCTCTTTGTTTTCCGCATCCTCAGGATATGCATGCCATGTCAGTCTCTCTT
CATAAAATGCTATCACAATTTGTGGACATTTCACATTAGCTTCTTTTGCAAGAACCAGGTCAGCTTCATC
TGTGTCTTTCCATTTCATTAGGAACATTAAATCACCACAGGAATCTGTTGCCCCAATGATCTTTTCTGGT
TCCAGTCCTCTCTCAAAGCCCCGAGCGATATCATTGCTCTGCTCTCTCTTTTTTTTAGATTTGATGTCAT
CGGCACTGTTTGAGAAATTGGATTTCCTCTTGTTACTTTCTGACTTCTCCCTGGGTTTATTATTTTCACC
CTCCTTCATCTTCTTATACTTTTTCATAAATTCAGAAATTAGCTCAGGGCAATCCAAGTTTTTCTCAGGT
TCCCAAGTATTGTGCTCCTCAGAAAAGCCTTTCCACTTCAGTAGATATTCCACTTGTCCCTTAACCACGC
GCCTGTCTAGCACCTTCTCCACGACATACTCCTCCTCATCCTCTGAAGAAGAACTGTCAGCTGTCCGCTT
GGTTTTCTTTCCTGATCCGGATCCACCCTTGTCATCGTCATCCTTGTAGTCGATGTCATGATCTTTATAA
TCACCGTCATGGTCTTTGTAGTCACCGCCGCTTTCGCACTTTAGCTGTTTCTCCAGGCCACATATGATTA
GTTCCAGGCCGAAAAGGAAGGCAGGTTCGGCTCCCTGCCGGTCGAACAGCTCAATTGCTTGTTTCAGAAG
TGGGGGCATAGAATCGGTGGTAGGTGTCTCTCTTTCCTCTTTTGCTACTTGATGCTCCTGTTCCTCCAAT
ACGCAGCCCAGTGTAAAGTGGCCCACGGCGGACAGAGCGTACAGTGCGTTCTCCAGGGAGAAGCCTTGCT
GACACAGGAACGCGAGCTGATTTTCCAGGGTTTCGTACTGTTTCTCTGTTGGGCGGGTGCCGAGATGCAC
TTTAGCCCCGTCGCGATGTGAGAGGAGAGCACAGCGGTATGACTTGGCGTTGTTCCGCAGAAAGTCTTGC
CATGACTCGGGTTCCAGGGGGCAGGAGTGGGTATGATGCCTGTCCAGCATCTCGATTGGCAGGGCATCGA
GCAGGGCCCGCTTGTTCTTCACGTGCCAGTACAGGGTAGGCTGCTCAACTCCCAGCTTTTGAGCGAGTTT
CCTTGTCGTCAGGCCTTCGATACCGACACCATTGAGTAATTCCAGAGCTCCGTTTATTATTTTGCTCTTG
TCCAGTCTAGACATGGTGGCTAGCTCACGACACCTGAAATGGAAGAAAAAAACTTTGAACCACTGTCTGA
GGCTTGAGAATGAACCAAGATCCAAACTCAAAAAGGGCAAATTCCAAGGAGAATTACATCAAGTGCCAAG
CTGGCCTAACTTCAGTCTCCACCCACTCAGTGTGGGGAAACTCCATCGCATAAAACCCCTCCCCCCAACC
TAAAGACGACGTACTCCAAAAGCGCGAGAACTAATCGAGGTGCCTGGACGGCGCCCGGTACTCCGTGGAG
TCACATGAAGCGACGGCTGAGGACGGAAAGGCCCTTTTCCTTTGTGTGGGTGACTCACCCGCCCGCTCTC
CCGAGCGCCGCGTCCTCCATTTTGAGCTCCCTGCAGCAGGGCCGGGAAGCGGCCATCTTTCCGCTCACGC
AACTGGTGCCGACCGGGCCAGCCTTGCCGCCCAGGGCGGGGCGATACACGGCGGCGCGAGGCCAGGCACC
AGAGCAGGCCGGCCAGCTTGAGACTACCCCCGTCCGATTCTCGGTGGCCGCGCTCGCAGGCCCCGCCTCG
CCGAACATGTGCGCTGGGACGCACGGGCCCCGTCGCCGCCCGCGGCCCCAAAAACCGAAATACCAGTGTG
CAGATCTTGGCCCGCATTTACAAGACTATCTTGCCAGAAAAAAAGCGTCGCAGCAGGTCATCAAAAATTT
TAAATGGCTAGAGACTTATCGAAAGCAGCGAGACAGGCGCGAAGGTGCCACCAGATTCGCACGCGGCGGC
CCCAGCGCCCAGGCCAGGCCTCAACTCAAGCACGAGGCGAAGGGGCTCCTTAAGCGCAAGGCCTCGAACT
CTCCCACCCACTTCCAACCCGAAGCTCGGGATCAAGAATCACGTACTGCAGCCAGGTGGAAGTAATTCAA
GGCACGCAAGGGCCATAACCCGTAAAGAGGCCAGGCCCGCGGGAACCACACACGGCACTTACCTGTGTTC
TGGCGGCAAACCCGTTGCGAAAAAGAACGTTCACGGCGACTACTGCACTTATATACGGTTCTCCCCCACC
CTCGGGAAAAAGGCGGAGCCAGTACACGACATCACTTTCCCAGTTTACCCCGCGCCACCTTCTCTAGGCA
CCGGTTCAATTGCCGACCCCTCCCCCCAACTTCTCGGGGACTGTGGGCGATGTGCGCTCTGCCCACTGAC
GGGCACATGCATGGCGGTAATACGGTTATCCACGCGGCCGCCTGAGTCAAATGGGATCTCTAGAGCGGGC
CCGGTACTAACCAAACTGGATCTCTGCTGTCCCTGTAATAAACCCGAAAATTTTGAATTTTTGTAATTTG
TTTTTGTAATTCTTTAGTTTGTATGTCTGTTGCTATTATGTCTACTATTCTTTCCCCTGCACTGTACCCC
CCAATCCCCCCTTTTCTTTTAAAATTGTGGATGAATACTGCCATTTGTCTGCAGAATTGGCGCACGCAGT
GCCGATCCGTTCACTAATCGAATGGATCTGTCTCTGTCTCTCTCTCCACCTTCTTCTTCTATTCCTTCGG
GCCTGTCGGGTCCCCTCGGGGTTGGGAGGTGGGTCTGAAACGATAATGGTGAATATCCCTGCCTAACTCT
ATTCACTATAGAAAGTACAGCAAAAACTATTCTTAAACCTACCAAGCCTCCTACTATCATTATGAATAAT
TTTATATACCACAGCCAATTTGTTATGTTAAACCAATTCCACAAACTTGCCCATTTATCTAATTCCAATA
ATTCTTGTTCATTCTTTTCTTGCTGGTTTTGCGATTCTTCAATTAAGGAGTGTATTAAGCTTGTGTAATT
GTTAATTTCTCTGTCCCACTCCATCCAGGTCGTGTGATTCCAAATCTGTTCCAGAGATTTATTACTCCAA
CTAGCATTCCAAGGCACAGCAGTGGTGCAAATGAGTTTTCCAGAGCAACCCCAAATCCCCAGGAGCTGTT
GATCCTTTAGGTATCTTTCCACAGCCAGGATTCTTGCCTGGAGCTGCTTGATGCCCCAGACTGTGAGTTG
CAACAGATGCTGTTGCGCCTCAATAGCCCTCAGCAAATTGTTCTGCTGCTGCACTATACCAGACAATAAT
TGTCTGGCCTGTACCGTCAGCGTCATTGACGCTGCGCCCATAGTGCTTCCTGCTGCTCCCAAGAACCCAA
GGAACAAAGCTCCTATTCCCACTGCTCTTTTTTCTCTCTGCACCACTCTTCTCTTTGCCTTGGTGGGTGC
TACTCCTAATGGTTCAATTTTTACTACTTTATATTTATATAATTCACTTCTCCAATTGTCCCTCATATCT
CCTCCTCCAGGTCTGAAGATCAGCGGCCGGCCGCTTGCTGTGCGGTGGTCTTACTTTTGTTTTGCTCTTC
CTCTATCTTGTCTAAAGCTTCCTTGGTGTCTTTTATCTCTATCCTTTGATGCACACAATAGAGGGTTGCT
ACTGTATTATATAATGATCTAAGTTCTTCTGATCCTGTCTGAAGGGATGGTTGTAGCTGTCCCAGTATTT
GTCTACAGCCTTCTGATGTTTCTAACAGGCCAGGATTAACTGCGAATCGTTCTAGCTCCCTGCTTGCCCA
TACTATATGTTTTAATTTATATTTTTTCTTTCCCCCTGGCCTTAACCGAATTTTTTCCCATCGCGATCTA
ATTCTCCCCCGCTTAATACTGACGCTCTCGCACCCATCTCTCTCCTTCTAGCCTCCGCTAGTCAAAATTT
TTGGCGTACTCACCAGTCGCCGCCCCTCGCCTCTTGCCGTGCGCGCTTCAGCAAGCCGAGTCCTGCGTCG
AGAGAGCTCCTCTGGTTTCCCTTTCGCTTTCAAGTCCCTGTTCGGGCGCCACTGCTAGAGATTTTCCACA
CTGACTAAAAGGGTCTGAGGGATCTCTAGTTACCAGAGTCACACAACAGACGGGCACACACTACTTGAAG
CACTCAAGGCAAGCTTTATTGAGGCTTAAGCAGTGGGTTCCCTAGTTAGCCAGAGAGCTCCCAGGCTCAG
ATCTGGTCTAACCAGAGAGACCCAGTACAGGCAAAACGCGCTGCTTATATAGACCTCCCACCGTACACGC
CTACCGCCCATTTGCGTCAATGGGGCGGAGTTGTTACGACATTTTGGAAAGTCCCGTTGATTTTGGTGCC
AAAACAAACTCCCATTGACGTCAATGGGGTGGAGACTTGGAAATCCCCGTGAGTCAAACCGCTATCCACG
CCCATTGATGTACTGCCAAAACCGCATCACCATGGTAATAGCGATGACTAATACGTAGATGTACTGCCAA
GTAGGAAAGTCCCATAAGGTCATGTACTGGGCATAATGCCAGGCGGGCCATTTACCGTCATTGACGTCAA
TAGGGGGCGTACTTGGCATATGATACACTTGATGTACTGCCAAGTGGGCAGTTTACCGTAAATACTCCAC
CCATTGACGTCAATGGAAAGTCCCTATTGGCGTTACTATGGGAACATACGTCATTATTGACGTCAATGGG
CGGGGGTCGTTGGGCGGTCAGCCAGGCGGGCCATTTACCGTAAGTTATGTAACGCGGAACTCCATATATG
GGCTATGAACTAATGACCCCGTAATTGATTACTATTAATAACTAGTCAATAATCAATGTCAACGCGTATA
TCTGGCCCGTACATCGCGAAGCAGCGCAAAACGCCTAACCCTAAGCAGATTCTTCATGCAATTGTCGGTC
AAGCCTTGCCTTGTTGTAGCTTAAATTTTGCTCGCGCACTACTCAGCGACCTCCAACACACAAGCAGGGA
GCAGATACTGGCTTAACTATGCGGCATCAGAGCAGATTGTACTGAGAGTGCACCATAGGGGATCGGGAGA
TCTCCCGATCCGTCGACGTCAGGTGGCACTTTTCGGGGAAATGTGCGCGGAACCCCTATTTGTTTATTTT
TCTAAATACATTCAAATATGTATCCGCTCATGAGACAATAACCCTGATAAATGCTTCAATAATATTGAAA
AAGGAAGAGTATGAGTATTCAACATTTCCGTGTCGCCCTTATTCCCTTTTTTGCGGCATTTTGCCTTCCT
GTTTTTGCTCACCCAGAAACGCTGGTGAAAGTAAAAGATGCTGAAGATCAGTTGGGTGCACGAGTGGGTT
ACATCGAACTGGATCTCAACAGCGGTAAGATCCTTGAGAGTTTTCGCCCCGAAGAACGTTTTCCAATGAT
GAGCACTTTTAAAGTTCTGCTATGTGGCGCGGTATTATCCCGTATTGACGCCGGGCAAGAGCAACTCGGT
CGCCGCATACACTATTCTCAGAATGACTTGGTTGAGTACTCACCAGTCACAGAAAAGCATCTTACGGATG
GCATGACAGTAAGAGAATTATGCAGTGCTGCCATAACCATGAGTGATAACACTGCGGCCAACTTACTTCT
GACAACGATCGGAGGACCGAAGGAGCTAACCGCTTTTTTGCACAACATGGGGGATCATGTAACTCGCCTT
GATCGTTGGGAACCGGAGCTGAATGAAGCCATACCAAACGACGAGCGTGACACCACGATGCCTGTAGCAA
TGGCAACAACGTTGCGCAAACTATTAACTGGCGAACTACTTACTCTAGCTTCCCGGCAACAATTAATAGA
CTGGATGGAGGCGGATAAAGTTGCAGGACCACTTCTGCGCTCGGCCCTTCCGGCTGGCTGGTTTATTGCT
GATAAATCTGGAGCCGGTGAGCGTGGGTCTCGCGGTATCATTGCAGCACTGGGGCCAGATGGTAAGCCCT
CCCGTATCGTAGTTATCTACACGACGGGGAGTCAGGCAACTATGGATGAACGAAATAGACAGATCGCTGA
GATAGGTGCCTCACTGATTAAGCATTGGTAACTGTCAGACCAAGTTTACTCATATATACTTTAGATTGAT
TTAAAACTTCATTTTTAATTTAAAAGGATCTAGGTGAAGATCCTTTTTGATAATCTCATGACCAAAATCC
CTTAACGTGAGTTTTCGTTCCACTGAGCGTCAGACCCCGTAGAAAAGATCAAAGGATCTTC
Features (pLannotate 1.2.2; 24 found; start..end, strand, type, name):
      1..589     +  rep_origin     ori: high-copy-number ColE1/pMB1/pBR322/pUC origin of replication
    651..831     -  LTR            5' LTR (truncated): truncated 5' long terminal repeat (LTR) from HIV-1
    838..1338    -  CDS            nef (fragment): NEF_HV1LA - Experimental evidence at protein level: Swiss-Prot protein existence level 1. Extracellular Nef protein targets CD4(+) T-lymphocytes for apoptosis by interacting with CXCR4 surface receptors. From Human immunodeficiency virus type 1 group M subtype B (isolate Lai) (HIV-1).
   1340..1359    -  misc_feature   MCS (fragment): pBluescript multiple cloning site
   1360..1948    -  misc_feature   WPRE: woodchuck hepatitis virus posttranscriptional regulatory element
   1948..1971    -  misc_feature   MCS (fragment): pBluescript multiple cloning site
   2004..2037    -  protein_bind   loxP: Cre-mediated recombination occurs in the 8-bp core sequence (GCATACAT). Cre recombinase
   2060..2080    -  CDS            SV40 NLS: nuclear localization signal of SV40 (simian virus 40) large T antigen
   2099..2815    -  CDS            mTurquoise: mTurquoise is a basic (constitutively fluorescent) cyan fluorescent protein published in 2010, derived from Aequorea victoria. It has low acid sensitivity.
   2873..3442    -  CDS            CBX5: CBX5_HUMAN - Also known as HP1A. Experimental evidence at protein level: Swiss-Prot protein existence level 1. Component of heterochromatin that recognizes and binds histone H3 tails methylated at 'Lys-9' (H3K9me), leading to epigenetic repression. In contrast, it is excluded from chromatin when 'Tyr-41' of histone H3 is phosphorylated (H3Y41ph). Can interact with lamin-B receptor (LBR). This interaction can contribute to the association of the heterochromatin with the inner nuclear membrane. Involved in the formation of functional kinetochore through interaction with MIS12 complex proteins. F
   3458..3523    -  CDS            3xFLAG: three tandem FLAG® epitope tags, followed by an enterokinase cleavage site
   3525..4144    -  CDS            rtTA3 (fragment): reverse tetracycline transactivator 3 activates expression from Tet-responsive promoters in the presence of doxycycline
   4155..5326    -  promoter       EF-1α promoter: strong constitutive promoter for human elongation factor EF-1α
   5437..5554    -  misc_feature   cPPT/CTS: central polypurine tract and central termination sequence of HIV-1
   5604..5704    -  CDS            Rev (fragment): human immunodeficiency virus 1 (HIV-1) Rev protein; rev; enhances nuclear export of unspliced and incompletely spliced viral mRNAs
   6081..6314    -  misc_feature   RRE: The Rev response element (RRE) of HIV-1 allows for Rev-dependent mRNA export from the nucleus to the cytoplasm.
   6489..6827    -  CDS            HIV-1 gag (fragment): gag protein from human immunodeficiency virus 1; gag
   6811..6936    -  misc_feature   HIV-1 Ψ: packaging signal of human immunodeficiency virus type 1
   6983..7163    -  LTR            5' LTR (truncated): truncated 5' long terminal repeat (LTR) from HIV-1
   7181..7380    -  promoter       CMV promoter: human cytomegalovirus (CMV) immediate early promoter
   7381..7760    -  enhancer       CMV enhancer: human cytomegalovirus immediate early enhancer
   7915..7967    +  misc_feature   bom (fragment): basis of mobility region from pBR322
   8026..8130    +  promoter       AmpR promoter: bla
   8131..8991    +  CDS            AmpR: β-lactamase; bla; confers resistance to ampicillin, carbenicillin, and related antibiotics
