[The description below was written by a language model from this plasmid's Addgene catalogue record and pLannotate feature annotations shown in this document.]
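Description:
pLenti-rTetR(SE)-HP1a-2A-mTurquoise is a 9.2 kb HIV-1-derived lentiviral transfer plasmid for mammalian expression of a doxycycline-recruitable chromatin regulator. It is propagated in E. coli through a high-copy ColE1/pUC origin and selected with ampicillin (AmpR, β-lactamase); the record lists a recombination-reducing strain as host, which is usual for LTR-containing plasmids. The viral backbone has a chimeric 5' end in which the CMV enhancer/promoter drives transcription of the genomic RNA from a truncated 5' LTR. This is followed by the Ψ packaging signal with a gag fragment, the RRE for Rev-dependent nuclear export, and the cPPT/CTS. A WPRE sits downstream of the payload to boost transcript levels. The 3' end consists of a nef fragment and a second truncated LTR element, which the annotation tool also labels as a 5' LTR.

The payload is a single open reading frame under the constitutive human EF-1α promoter. It begins with rTetR(SE), annotated as an rtTA3 fragment. This is the reverse Tet repressor DNA-binding domain, which binds TetO sites in the presence of doxycycline. In the feature table it is followed by a 3xFLAG epitope lying between rTetR and human HP1α (CBX5), although the catalogue lists the tag as C-terminal on the insert. HP1α is a heterochromatin protein that reads H3K9 methylation and promotes epigenetic repression. A T2A peptide, given in the catalogue but not annotated, separates the fusion from mTurquoise carrying an SV40 NLS, providing a nuclear cyan marker of transduced cells. A single loxP site lies downstream of the reporter; its purpose is not stated. The construct suits stable delivery of an inducible HP1α recruiter for studying gene silencing and epigenetic memory at TetO-bearing reporters.
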