Addgene plasmid #225691: pLenti-rTetR(SE)-HP1a-2A-mTurquoise
Purpose: Lentiviral expression of rTetR(SE) fused to HP1a and mTurquoise-NLS
Depositing lab: Lacra Bintu. Depositing organization: Stanford University. Publication: The H3.3 K36M oncohistone disrupts the establishment of epigenetic memory through loss of DNA methylation. Sinha J, Nickels JF, Thurm AR, Ludwig CH, Archibald BN, Hinks MM, Wan J, Fang D, Bintu L. bioRxiv [Preprint]. 2023 Oct 14:2023.10.13.562147. doi: 10.1101/2023.10.13.562147. PubMed 37873347.
Backbone
  Vector backbone: pLenti
  Vector type: Mammalian Expression, Lentiviral, Synthetic Biology
Growth in bacteria
  Bacterial resistance: Ampicillin, 100 μg/mL
  Growth temperature: 37°C
  Growth strain: NEB Stable
  Copy number: Unknown
Gene/Insert
  Gene/Insert name: HP1a
  Species: H. sapiens (human), Synthetic
  Entrez Gene: CBX5 (a.k.a. HEL25, HP1, HP1A, HP1alpha)
  Tag / fusion protein: 3xFLAG (C terminal on insert); T2A-mTurquoise
Terms and licenses: Academic/Nonprofit Terms; Industry Terms: Not Available to Industry
How to cite: pLenti-rTetR(SE)-HP1a-2A-mTurquoise was a gift from Lacra Bintu (Addgene plasmid # 225691 ; http://n2t.net/addgene:225691 ; RRID:Addgene_225691)
